>Addgene plasmid #171278 | pFTK006 | addgene full sequence | sequence record 349409 | Addgene NGS Result
GTGGCTCTTCAGTGGACGAAAGGGCCTCGTGATACGCCTATTTTTATAGGTTAATGTCATGATAATAATG
GTTTCTTAGACGTCAGGTGGCACTTTTCGGGGAAATGTGCGCGGAACCCCTATTTGTTTATTTTTCTAAA
TACATTCAAATATGTATCCGCTCATGAGACAATAACCCTGATAAATGCTTCAATAATATTGAAAAAGGAA
GAGTATGCGCTCACGCAACTGGTCCAGAACCTTGACCGAACGCAGCGGTGGTAACGGCGCAGTGGCGGTT
TTCATGGCTTGTTATGACTGTTTTTTTTTGGGGTACAGTCTATGCCTCGGGCATCCAAGCAGCAAGCGCG
TTACGCCGTGGGTCGATGTTTGATGTTATGGAGCAGCAACGATGTTACGCAGCAGGGCAGTCGCCCTAAA
ACAAAGTTAAACATCATGAGGGAAGCGGTGATCGCCGAAGTATCGACTCAACTATCAGAGGTAGTTGGCG
TCATCGAGCGCCATCTCGAACCGACGTTGCTGGCCGTACATTTGTACGGCTCCGCAGTGGATGGCGGCCT
GAAGCCACACAGCGATATTGATTTGCTGGTTACGGTGACCGTAAGGCTTGATGAAACAACGCGGCGAGCT
TTGATCAACGACCTTTTGGAAACTTCGGCTTCCCCTGGAGAGAGCGAGATTCTCCGCGCTGTAGAAGTCA
CCATTGTTGTGCACGACGACATCATTCCGTGGCGTTATCCAGCTAAGCGCGAACTGCAATTTGGAGAATG
GCAGCGCAATGACATTCTTGCAGGTATCTTCGAGCCAGCCACGATCGACATTGATCTGGCTATCTTGCTG
ACAAAAGCAAGAGAACATAGCGTTGCCTTGGTAGGTCCAGCGGCGGAGGAACTCTTTGATCCGGTTCCTG
AACAGGATCTATTTGAGGCGCTAAATGAAACCTTAACGCTATGGAACTCGCCGCCCGACTGGGCTGGCGA
TGAGCGAAATGTAGTGCTTACGTTGTCCCGCATTTGGTACAGCGCAGTAACCGGCAAAATCGCGCCGAAG
GATGTCGCTGCCGACTGGGCAATGGAGCGCCTGCCGGCCCAGTATCAGCCCGTCATACTTGAAGCTAGAC
AGGCTTATCTTGGACAAGAAGAAGATCGCTTGGCCTCGCGCGCAGATCAGTTGGAAGAATTTGTCCATTA
CGTAAAAGGCGAGATCACCAAGGTAGTCGGCAAATAACTGTCAGACCAAGTTTACTCATATATACTTTAG
ATTGATTTAAAACTTCATTTTTAATTTAAAAGGATCTAGGTGAAGATCCTTTTTGATAATCTCATGACCA
AAATCCCTTAACGTGAGTTTTCGTTCCACTGAGCGTCAGACCCCGTAGAAAAGATCAAAGGATCTTCTTG
AGATCCTTTTTTTCTGCGCGTAATCTGCTGCTTGCAAACAAAAAAACCACCGCTACCAGCGGTGGTTTGT
TTGCCGGATCAAGAGCTACCAACTCTTTTTCCGAAGGTAACTGGCTTCAGCAGAGCGCAGATACCAAATA
CTGTTCTTCTAGTGTAGCCGTAGTTAGGCCACCACTTCAAGAACTCTGTAGCACCGCCTACATACCTCGC
TCTGCTAATCCTGTTACCAGTGGCTGCTGCCAGTGGCGATAAGTCGTGTCTTACCGGGTTGGACTCAAGA
CGATAGTTACCGGATAAGGCGCAGCGGTCGGGCTGAACGGGGGGTTCGTGCACACAGCCCAGCTTGGAGC
GAACGACCTACACCGAACTGAGATACCTACAGCGTGAGCTATGAGAAAGCGCCACGCTTCCCGAAGGGAG
AAAGGCGGACAGGTATCCGGTAAGCGGCAGGGTCGGAACAGGAGAGCGCACGAGGGAGCTTCCAGGGGGA
AACGCCTGGTATCTTTATAGTCCTGTCGGGTTTCGCCACCTCTGACTTGAGCGTCGATTTTTGTGATGCT
CGTCAGGGGGGCGGAGCCTATGGAAAAACGCCAGCAACGCGGCCTTTTTACGGTTCCTGGCCTTTTGCTG
GCCTTTTGCTCACATGTTCTTTCCTGCGTTATCCCCTGATTCTGTGGATAACCGTATTACCGCCTTTGAG
TGAGCTGATACCGCTCGCCGCAGCCGAACGACCGAGCGCAGCGAGTCAGTGAGCGAGGAAGCGGAAGAGC
GCCCAATACGCAAACCGCCTCTCCCCGCGCGTTGGCCGATTCATTAATCACTCTGTGGTCTCAGGAGTCC
TGTTTCTAAGGCTAGCGGTGCACCGCCGAAACAAGTGTATTTCACAGTATTCAGAGCAGCCAGTGCAGCT
TCTGAGTGACTCATATCTTCCAGGAGTGATGGAGGGATCATTACAAAATCTGGTCTTGTAGCATTAATGG
TATCGGTCAGAAGCTGGACGGAAAGGGGCCCATCAGGAATTGAAATGAACGGGAATCCATGGAAGATTGA
TCCGAATGGCCCGATGAGGCCCATCAAATGAAAGTTCGGCGTGATAGAGAGAAGTAGGGCGCCCGAGCCC
ACAGAAAACCCGTTGTACAGAGCGGATTTCCTGCCGGCTGGGATGATATGCGGCGCGTGGTCCCAGGTTG
CAAGGAAGCCGTGGGTTAGGGGCACTGGCTTTGGCATCCCGGTTGTGCCGGAGCTGTGGATTATGAACGC
GACTGTGTGTTCCATTGCTGCATATGGCGTTGTGAACGGGTAGGACTCGGAATTTGAGCTAAGAAGGTCT
GCTGTTGCCGGCGCCTCGAGGTAGACCGTGCTCGGTCGAGATGCTTTGATCTCCATCGTTCGTCTCTGCG
TTTCAGGCGTAAAGAGCATTACATGGCAGTTGGTTGCGTTGAGGATATGCTGGTATGCCTCGTCTGAGAG
ACGGGTAGAAGGCAGGAAAGGCGTATGGCCGGTCTTTGCGCAAGAGAGAAGGAAGATGTAGTAGCGGATG
TCGTTGGCTCCCATGTACGCAATGGTCTTTGGTCCGTTTCCAGGCTGGCCAATATGCTTGTGAATCCACC
ATGCCAGGGCGTCTACTGCATAGGCCAGCTCTCTGAAAGTCACATTGCGGAACCCATCTGATAAGGCCGG
TCCTTTTGGGATGATGCCAAAGAGTCGGTCTGGAGTCGAGCGTGCGCCCTCATCCACCAGGGCGGGTAGG
AGCCGGTTTCCCACAGGAGAAGTCATTGAGAGAGCAAGAGTAGGGATGATAACACCCAGTCTCAGTTGAT
ATGGAGCGTGGGCAACAAGAATGAAGGATTAAATACTGGTCCATCATGACGATCCCCAGTTCGCCCCACT
GGGATTCGGCAGTTCGGATCATTGTTGACTTCCCAGTTTCGGGCAGGTCGGTGATGGAGGAGTACAGAGG
AAGGACGATCTGTGGAGGGTTTCGATACGTGCAGGAAGCGGTAATTTGTAATAGTGTTGGGGCTCGTCAC
TGCTGTGCGTGCCGAGTGCCGGCCGGTATAGCCTCGTTGGTTGCTGACTACTACCTGAGTATTCAGCTTG
CTTACATTATTGACCGCCAAATATCCCTGAAATTACTACCTGCCGGGTCCGTTTTGGCTTTGATCTTTCC
TCATTAGCTCTTCCATTTCTGGCTCGATAGTTATTATTTATTGAACTTGGGTAGATATACAGCTGATTTG
TATTGCGTTGGACTTCATTCAATACCAAACCATAAATCTTGACTTGAAATATATTGACTAAAGTAGAAAT
GGAATTTTATTGACAATTTGACAATTTTGCAAGTTAGCTATCACCGATGAAAGAGTCGTTTGGTTACTAC
TCTGCACTTGGCTTTATAGGGCACGATCCTAGTGTGGGCGTGGAGGTGGGGAATGACGTGGTGGTTTTAA
CGTCTCGCATCCTTCCACCAGAGACGTCTTTGAAGAAGCCGACTCTGAGCGACTCCAACACCTCTCCAGT
TATCTACTTTGATCACATTCTCACTTCCCCATTCTCTCTTCCCCATTCTCTCATTCCCTTATCTTCTATT
TTTCTCCTTTCTATCCGCCTTTCCACTCGGCGGACGAACTCCATGGTGACAGAGCCCCTCCTACCCCGCC
CCGAAAAACGACGAATGTGAGACCACGAA
Features (pLannotate 1.2.2; 6 found; start..end, strand, type, name):
    110..214     +  promoter       AmpR promoter: bla
    205..285     -  CDS            int (fragment): INT2_ECOLX - Protein inferred from homology: Swiss-Prot protein existence level 3. Putative integrase believed to be involved in the insertion of antibiotic resistance genes into plasmids and transposons. From Escherichia coli.
    373..429     +  CDS            GmR (fragment): gentamycin acetyltransferase; aacC1; confers resistance to gentamycin
    436..1224    +  CDS            aadA: S3AD_ECOLX - Experimental evidence at protein level: Swiss-Prot protein existence level 1. Mediates bacterial resistance to the antibiotics streptomycin and spectinomycin. From Escherichia coli.
   1398..1986    +  rep_origin     ori: high-copy-number ColE1/pMB1/pBR322/pUC origin of replication
   2169..2218    +  CDS            lacI (fragment): lac repressor; lacI; The lac repressor binds to the lac operator to inhibit transcription in E. coli. This inhibition can be relieved by adding lactose or isopropyl-β-D-thiogalactopyranoside (IPTG).
