[The description below was written by a language model from this plasmid's Addgene catalogue record and pLannotate feature annotations shown in this document.]
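Description:
pFTK006 is a level 0 (LVL0) part plasmid from the Fungal Modular Cloning ToolKit, a synthetic biology collection for building expression constructs in filamentous fungi. It is built on the pICH41295 backbone, a MoClo-style entry vector. In modular cloning schemes of this type, level 0 plasmids each store a single standardized genetic part, which is later released and assembled in a defined order with other parts (promoters, coding sequences, terminators) into transcription units and then multigene constructs. The record lists only "restriction enzyme" as the cloning method and does not specify the flanking sites or overhangs.

The plasmid is propagated in E. coli at high copy from a ColE1/pUC-type origin. Selection is with spectinomycin, conferred by the aadA aminoglycoside adenylyltransferase gene. An AmpR (bla) promoter lies upstream of this gene and probably drives it. The short integrase and gentamicin acetyltransferase fragments next to aadA, and a small lacI fragment downstream of the origin, appear to be non-functional remnants of the sources of the resistance cassette and backbone.

The stored part is Ptef, the promoter of the translation elongation factor EF1 subunit gene ANIA_02063. The ANIA locus prefix points to Aspergillus nidulans, although the catalogue gives the species only broadly as Penicillium, Aspergillus or other fungal sources. Promoters of tef genes are generally used for strong constitutive expression in fungi. The automated annotation did not detect the promoter, so it presumably lies in the unannotated region that makes up roughly the second half of the 4,089 nt sequence. The plasmid carries no fungal selection marker or replication element, which fits its role as a donor of a promoter part rather than a vector for direct transformation.
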