Addgene plasmid #171278: pFTK006
Purpose: Part Plasmid Entry Vector (LVL0) from the Fungal Modular Cloning ToolKit.
Depositing lab: Arnold Driessen. Depositing organization: University of Groningen. Publication: Modular Synthetic Biology Toolkit for Filamentous Fungi. Mozsik L, Pohl C, Meyer V, Bovenberg RAL, Nygard Y, Driessen AJM. ACS Synth Biol. 2021 Nov 2. doi: 10.1021/acssynbio.1c00260. PubMed 34726388.
Backbone
  Vector backbone: pICH41295
  Vector type: Bacterial Expression, Yeast Expression, Synthetic Biology
Growth in bacteria
  Bacterial resistance: Spectinomycin, 50 μg/mL
  Growth temperature: 37°C
  Growth strain: DH5alpha
  Copy number: High Copy
Gene/Insert
  Gene/Insert name: Ptef EF1-subunit ANIA_02063 promoter
  Species: Penicillium, Aspergillus, or other fungal sources
  Mutation: n/a
  Cloning method: Restriction Enzyme; 5′ cloning site Unknown (unknown if destroyed)
Terms and licenses: Academic/Nonprofit Terms; Industry Terms: Not Available to Industry
How to cite: pFTK006 was a gift from Arnold Driessen (Addgene plasmid # 171278 ; http://n2t.net/addgene:171278 ; RRID:Addgene_171278)
